Addgene plasmid #209114: pLeo-A-a2-GEMS(PLCG)
Purpose: Transient mammalian expression of the CC functionalized GEMS receptor A-a2-GEMS (PLCG)
Depositing lab: Tom de Greef. Depositing organization: Technische Universiteit Eindhoven. Publication: Engineering a scalable and orthogonal platform for synthetic communication in mammalian cells. Makri Pistikou AM, Cremers GAO, Nathalia BL, Meuleman TJ, Bogels BWA, Eijkens BV, de Dreu A, Bezembinder MTH, Stassen OMJA, Bouten CCV, Merkx M, Jerala R, de Greef TFA. Nat Commun. 2023 Nov 2;14(1):7001. doi: 10.1038/s41467-023-42810-5. PubMed 37919273.
Backbone
  Vector backbone: pLeo619-PSV40
  Vector type: Mammalian Expression
Growth in bacteria
  Bacterial resistance: Ampicillin, 100 μg/mL
  Growth temperature: 37°C
  Growth strain: DH5alpha
  Copy number: High Copy
Gene/Insert
  Gene/Insert name: A-a2-GEMS(PLCG)
  Species: Synthetic
  Cloning method: Unknown
Terms and licenses: Academic/Nonprofit Terms; Industry Terms: Not Available to Industry
Depositor comments: CC: coiled-coil; GEMS: Generalized Extracellular Molecule Sensor. Please visit https://doi.org/10.1101/2023.01.18.524631 for bioRxiv preprint.
How to cite: pLeo-A-a2-GEMS(PLCG) was a gift from Tom de Greef (Addgene plasmid # 209114 ; http://n2t.net/addgene:209114 ; RRID:Addgene_209114)
