[The description below was written by a language model from this plasmid's Addgene catalogue record and pLannotate feature annotations shown in this document.]
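Description:
pLeo-A-a2-GEMS(PLCG) is a 7.6 kb mammalian expression plasmid built on the pLeo619-PSV40 backbone and intended for transient transfection. It is propagated in E. coli as a high-copy plasmid through a ColE1/pUC-type origin with ampicillin selection (AmpR under its own bla promoter). The backbone also carries an f1 phage origin, remnants of lac regulatory sequence, and a second mammalian cassette in which the SV40 enhancer/early promoter drives a neomycin/kanamycin phosphotransferase gene, followed by a short ble fragment and an SV40 polyadenylation signal. This cassette could in principle support G418 selection, although the record describes only transient use.

The payload is a synthetic chimeric receptor expressed from an SV40 early promoter and terminated by the bovine growth hormone polyadenylation signal. The annotated open reading frame begins with a fragment of a mouse immunoglobulin kappa chain, presumably acting as a secretion signal, followed by an HA epitope tag. An unannotated stretch comes next; it most likely holds the coiled-coil (CC) module indicated by "A-a2" in the name, but the feature table does not identify it. This is fused to a fragment of the mouse erythropoietin receptor, which serves as the extracellular and membrane-spanning scaffold in the Generalized Extracellular Molecule Sensor (GEMS) design, and then to a large fragment of human VEGFR2 (KDR), the intracellular signalling domain corresponding to the PLCG pathway label. In such receptors, ligand-driven association of the extracellular modules activates the intracellular domains and triggers downstream signalling. The construct belongs to a platform for scalable, orthogonal synthetic communication between mammalian cells, in which coiled-coil peptides act as the recognition elements.
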