Features (pLannotate 1.2.2; 20 found; start..end, strand, type, name):
     18..214     +  promoter       SV40 promoter: SV40 early promoter
    246..308     +  CDS            KV3A6_MOUSE (fragment): Experimental evidence at protein level: Swiss-Prot protein existence level 1. From Mus musculus (Mouse).
    315..341     +  CDS            3xHA (fragment): three tandem HA epitope tags
    501..1238    +  CDS            Epor (fragment): EPOR_MOUSE - Experimental evidence at protein level: Swiss-Prot protein existence level 1. Receptor for erythropoietin. Mediates erythropoietin-induced erythroblast proliferation and differentiation. Upon EPO stimulation, EPOR dimerizes triggering the JAK2/STAT5 signaling cascade. In some cell types, can also activate STAT1 and STAT3. May also activate the LYN tyrosine kinase. From Mus musculus (Mouse).
   1182..2945    +  CDS            KDR (fragment): VGFR2_HUMAN - Also known as FLK1, VEGFR2. Experimental evidence at protein level: Swiss-Prot protein existence level 1. Tyrosine-protein kinase that acts as a cell-surface receptor for VEGFA, VEGFC and VEGFD. Plays an essential role in the regulation of angiogenesis, vascular development, vascular permeability, and embryonic hematopoiesis. Promotes proliferation, survival, migration and differentiation of endothelial cells. Promotes reorganization of the actin cytoskeleton. Isoforms lacking a transmembrane domain, such as isoform 2 and isoform 3, may function as decoy receptors for VEGFA, VEGF
   3004..3228    +  polyA_signal   bGH poly(A) signal: bovine growth hormone polyadenylation signal
   3232..3253    +  promoter       SV40 promoter (fragment): SV40 enhancer and early promoter
   3274..3702    +  rep_origin     f1 ori (sequence partly withheld): f1 bacteriophage origin of replication; arrow indicates direction of (+) strand synthesis
   3716..4045    +  promoter       SV40 promoter: SV40 enhancer and early promoter
   4112..4903    +  CDS            neo: KKA2_KLEPN - Also known as kan, nptII. Experimental evidence at protein level: Swiss-Prot protein existence level 1. Resistance to kanamycin, neomycin, paromomycin, ribostamycin, butirosin and gentamicin B. From Klebsiella pneumoniae.
   4927..5085    +  CDS            ble (fragment): BLE_KLEPN - Experimental evidence at protein level: Swiss-Prot protein existence level 1. Binding protein with a strong affinity to the bleomycin family of antibiotics. Binds to CL990; an antimitotic-antibiotic compound. From Klebsiella pneumoniae.
   5080..5201    +  polyA_signal   SV40 poly(A) signal: SV40 polyadenylation signal
   5274..5290    -  protein_bind   lac operator: The lac repressor binds to the lac operator to inhibit transcription in E. coli. This inhibition can be relieved by adding lactose or isopropyl-β-D-thiogalactopyranoside (IPTG). lac repressor encoded by lacI
   5298..5328    -  promoter       lac promoter: promoter for the E. coli lac operon
   5343..5364    -  protein_bind   CAP binding site: CAP binding activates transcription in the presence of cAMP. E. coli catabolite activator protein
   5377..5469    -  CDS            lacI (fragment): lac repressor; lacI; The lac repressor binds to the lac operator to inhibit transcription in E. coli. This inhibition can be relieved by adding lactose or isopropyl-β-D-thiogalactopyranoside (IPTG).
   5652..6240    -  rep_origin     ori: high-copy-number ColE1/pMB1/pBR322/pUC origin of replication
   6411..7271    -  CDS            AmpR: β-lactamase; bla; confers resistance to ampicillin, carbenicillin, and related antibiotics
   7272..7376    -  promoter       AmpR promoter: bla
   7435..7487    -  misc_feature   bom (fragment): basis of mobility region from pBR322
>Addgene plasmid #209114 | pLeo-A-a2-GEMS(PLCG) | addgene full sequence | sequence record 417081 | Addgene NGS Result
ACGCGTGATCTGCGATCTGCATCTCAATTAGTCAGCAACCATAGTCCCGCCCCTAACTCCGCCCATCCCG
CCCCTAACTCCGCCCAGTTCCGCCCATTCTCCGCCCCATCGCTGACTAATTTTTTTTATTTATGCAGAGG
CCGAGGCCGCCTCGGCCTCTGAGCTATTCCAGAAGTAGTGAGGAGGCTTTTTTGGAGGCCTAGGCTTTTG
CAAAAAGCTTCGAATCGCGCTAGCGGCCGGCCACCATGGAAACTGATACTTTGCTGCTCTGGGTCCTGCT
GCTGTGGGTCCCTGGATCAACGGGGGACGGATCCTACCCATACGATGTTCCAGATTACGCTGGTACCTCC
GGCCCTGGCAGCAGCCCCGAGGACGAGATCCAGCAACTGGAAGAGGAAATCGCCCAGCTGGAGCAGAAAA
ACGCCGCTCTGAAGGAAAAGAACCAGGCCCTGAAGTACGAATTCGGATCAGGGTCTGGAAGTGGGAGTGC
ACCTTCACCCAGCCTCCCGGACCCCAAGTTTGAGAGCAAAGCGGCCCTGCTGGCATCCCGGGGCTCCGAA
GAACTTCTGTGCTTCACCCAACGCTTGGAAGACTTGGTGTGTTTCTGGGAGGAAGCGGCGAGCTCCGGGA
TGGACTTCAACTACAGCTTCTCATACCAGCTCGAGGGTGAGTCACGAAAGTCATGTAGCCTGCACCAGGC
TCCCACCGTCCGCGGCTCCGTGCGTTTCTGGTGTTCACTGCCAACAGCGGACACATCGAGTGCTGTGCCG
CTGGAGCTGCAGGTGACGGAGGCGTCCGGTTCTCCTCGCTATCACCGCATCATCCATATCAATGAAGTAG
TGCTCCTGGACGCCCCCGCGGGGCTGCTGGCGCGCCGGGCAGAAGAGGGCAGCCACGTGGTGCTGCGCTG
GCTGCCACCTCCTGGAGCACCTATGACCACCCACATCCGATATGAAGTGGACGTGTCGGCAGGCAACCGG
GCAGGAGGGACACAAAGGGTGGAGGTCCTGGAAGGCCGCACTGAGTGTGTTCTGAGCAACCTGCGGGGCG
GGACGCGCTACACCTTCGCTGTTCGAGCGCGCATGGCCGAGCCGAGCTTCAGCGGATTCTGGAGTGCCTG
GTCTGAGCCCGCGTCACTACTGACCGCTAGCGACCTGGACCCTCTCATCTTGACGCTGTCTCTCATTCTG
GTCCTCATCTCGTTGTTGCTGACGGTTCTGGCCCTGCTATCACTACGGACCGTTAAGCGGGCCAATGGAG
GGGAACTGAAGACAGGCTACTTGTCCATCGTCATGGATCCAGATGAACTCCCATTGGATGAACATTGTGA
ACGACTGCCTTATGATGCCAGCAAATGGGAATTCCCCAGAGACCGGCTGAAGCTAGGTAAGCCTCTTGGC
CGTGGTGCCTTTGGCCAAGTGATTGAAGCAGATGCCTTTGGAATTGACAAGACAGCAACTTGCAGGACAG
TAGCAGTCAAAATGTTGAAAGAAGGAGCAACACACAGTGAGCATCGAGCTCTCATGTCTGAACTCAAGAT
CCTCATTCATATTGGTCACCATCTCAATGTGGTCAACCTTCTAGGTGCCTGTACCAAGCCAGGAGGGCCA
CTCATGGTGATTGTGGAATTCTGCAAATTTGGAAACCTGTCCACTTACCTGAGGAGCAAGAGAAATGAAT
TTGTCCCCTACAAGACCAAAGGGGCACGATTCCGTCAAGGGAAAGACTACGTTGGAGCAATCCCTGTGGA
TCTGAAACGGCGCTTGGACAGCATCACCAGTAGCCAGAGCTCAGCCAGCTCTGGATTTGTGGAGGAGAAG
TCCCTCAGTGATGTAGAAGAAGAGGAAGCTCCTGAAGATCTGTATAAGGACTTCCTGACCTTGGAGCATC
TCATCTGTTACAGCTTCCAAGTGGCTAAGGGCATGGAGTTCTTGGCATCGCGAAAGTGTATCCACAGGGA
CCTGGCGGCACGAAATATCCTCTTATCGGAGAAGAACGTGGTTAAAATCTGTGACTTTGGCTTGGCCCGG
GATATTTATAAAGATCCAGATTATGTCAGAAAAGGAGATGCTCGCCTCCCTTTGAAATGGATGGCCCCAG
AAACAATTTTTGACAGAGTGTACACAATCCAGAGTGACGTCTGGTCTTTTGGTGTTTTGCTGTGGGAAAT
ATTTTCCTTAGGTGCTTCTCCATATCCTGGGGTAAAGATTGATGAAGAATTTTGTAGGCGATTGAAAGAA
GGAACTAGAATGAGGGCCCCTGATTATACTACACCAGAAATGTACCAGACCATGCTGGACTGCTGGCACG
GGGAGCCCAGTCAGAGACCCACGTTTTCAGAGTTGGTGGAACATTTGGGAAATCTCTTGCAAGCTAATGC
TCAGCAGGATGGCAAAGACTACATTGTTCTTCCGATATCAGAGACTTTGAGCATGGAAGAGGATTCTGGA
CTCTCTCTGCCTACCTCACCTGTTTCCTGTATGGAGGAGGAGGAAGTATGTGACCCCAAATTCCATTATG
ACAACACAGCAGGAATCAGTCAGTATCTGCAGAACAGTAAGCGAAAGAGCCGGCCTGTGAGTGTAAAAAC
ATTTGAAGATATCCCGTTAGAAGAACCAGAAGTAAAAGTAATCCCAGATGACAACCAGACGGACAGTGGT
ATGGTTCTTGCCTCAGAAGAGCTGAAAACTTTGGAAGACAGAACCAAATTATCTCCATCTTTTGGTGGAA
TGGTGCCCAGCAAAAGCAGGGAGTCTGTGGCATCTGAAGGCTCAAACCAGACAAGCGGCTACCAGTCCGG
ATATCACTCCGATGACACAGACACCACCGTGTACTCCAGTGAGGAAGCAGAACTTTTAAAGCTGATAGAG
ATTGGAGTGCAAACCGGTAGCACAGCCCAGATTCTCCAGCCTGACTCGGGGACCACACTGAGCTCTCCTC
CTGTTACGCGTACGCGGCCGCTCGAGTCTAGAGGGCCCGTTTAAACCCGCTGATCAGCCTCGACTGTGCC
TTCTAGTTGCCAGCCATCTGTTGTTTGCCCCTCCCCCGTGCCTTCCTTGACCCTGGAAGGTGCCACTCCC
ACTGTCCTTTCCTAATAAAATGAGGAAATTGCATCGCATTGTCTGAGTAGGTGTCATTCTATTCTGGGGG
GTGGGGTGGGGCAGGACAGCAAGGGGGAGGATTGGGAAGACAATAGCAGGCATGCTGGGGATGCGGTGGG
CTCTATGGCTTCTGAGGCGGAAAGAACCAGCTGGGGCTCTAGGGGGTATCCCC
[124 nt withheld, positions 3274-3397]
C
[91 nt withheld, positions 3399-3489]
A
[49 nt withheld, positions 3491-3539]
CCTTTGACGTTGGAGTCCACGTTCTTT
[37 nt withheld, positions 3567-3603]
ACCCTATCTCGGTCTATTCTTTTGATTTATAAGGGATTTTGCCGATTTCGGCCTATTGGTTAAAAAATGA
GCTGATTTAACAAAAATTTAACGCGAATTAATTCTGTGGAATGTGTGTCAGTTAGGGTGTGGAAAGTCCC
CAGGCTCCCCAGCAGGCAGAAGTATGCAAAGCATGCATCTCAATTAGTCAGCAACCAGGTGTGGAAAGTC
CCCAGGCTCCCCAGCAGGCAGAAGTATGCAAAGCATGCATCTCAATTAGTCAGCAACCATAGTCCCGCCC
CTAACTCCGCCCATCCCGCCCCTAACTCCGCCCAGTTCCGCCCATTCTCCGCCCCATGGCTGACTAATTT
TTTTTATTTATGCAGAGGCCGAGGCCGCCTCTGCCTCTGAGCTATTCCAGAAGTAGTGAGGAGGCTTTTT
TGGAGGCCTAGGCTTTTGCAAAAAGCTCCCGGGAGCTTGTATATCCATTTTCGGATCTGATCAAGAGACA
GGATGAGGATCGTTTCGCATGATTGAACAAGATGGATTGCACGCAGGTTCTCCGGCCGCTTGGGTGGAGA
GGCTATTCGGCTATGACTGGGCACAACAGACAATCGGCTGCTCTGATGCCGCCGTGTTCCGGCTGTCAGC
GCAGGGGCGCCCGGTTCTTTTTGTCAAGACCGACCTGTCCGGTGCCCTGAATGAACTGCAGGACGAGGCA
GCGCGGCTATCGTGGCTGGCCACGACGGGCGTTCCTTGCGCAGCTGTGCTCGACGTTGTCACTGAAGCGG
GAAGGGACTGGCTGCTATTGGGCGAAGTGCCGGGGCAGGATCTCCTGTCATCTCACCTTGCTCCTGCCGA
GAAAGTATCCATCATGGCTGATGCAATGCGGCGGCTGCATACGCTTGATCCGGCTACCTGCCCATTCGAC
CACCAAGCGAAACATCGCATCGAGCGAGCACGTACTCGGATGGAAGCCGGTCTTGTCGATCAGGATGATC
TGGACGAAGAGCATCAGGGGCTCGCGCCAGCCGAACTGTTCGCCAGGCTCAAGGCGCGCATGCCCGACGG
CGAGGATCTCGTCGTGACCCATGGCGATGCCTGCTTGCCGAATATCATGGTGGAAAATGGCCGCTTTTCT
GGATTCATCGACTGTGGCCGGCTGGGTGTGGCGGACCGCTATCAGGACATAGCGTTGGCTACCCGTGATA
TTGCTGAAGAGCTTGGCGGCGAATGGGCTGACCGCTTCCTCGTGCTTTACGGTATCGCCGCTCCCGATTC
GCAGCGCATCGCCTTCTATCGCCTTCTTGACGAGTTCTTCTGAGCGGGACTCTGGGGTTCGAAATGACCG
ACCAAGCGACGCCCAACCTGCCATCACGAGATTTCGATTCCACCGCCGCCTTCTATGAAAGGTTGGGCTT
CGGAATCGTTTTCCGGGACGCCGGCTGGATGATCCTCCAGCGCGGGGATCTCATGCTGGAGTTCTTCGCC
CACCCCAACTTGTTTATTGCAGCTTATAATGGTTACAAATAAAGCAATAGCATCACAAATTTCACAAATA
AAGCATTTTTTTCACTGCATTCTAGTTGTGGTTTGTCCAAACTCATCAATGTATCTTATCATGTCTGTAT
ACCGTCGACCTCTAGCTAGAGCTTGGCGTAATCATGGTCATAGCTGTTTCCTGTGTGAAATTGTTATCCG
CTCACAATTCCACACAACATACGAGCCGGAAGCATAAAGTGTAAAGCCTGGGGTGCCTAATGAGTGAGCT
AACTCACATTAATTGCGTTGCGCTCACTGCCCGCTTTCCAGTCGGGAAACCTGTCGTGCCAGCTGCATTA
ATGAATCGGCCAACGCGCGGGGAGAGGCGGTTTGCGTATTGGGCGCTCTTCCGCTTCCTCGCTCACTGAC
TCGCTGCGCTCGGTCGTTCGGCTGCGGCGAGCGGTATCAGCTCACTCAAAGGCGGTAATACGGTTATCCA
CAGAATCAGGGGATAACGCAGGAAAGAACATGTGAGCAAAAGGCCAGCAAAAGGCCAGGAACCGTAAAAA
GGCCGCGTTGCTGGCGTTTTTCCATAGGCTCCGCCCCCCTGACGAGCATCACAAAAATCGACGCTCAAGT
CAGAGGTGGCGAAACCCGACAGGACTATAAAGATACCAGGCGTTTCCCCCTGGAAGCTCCCTCGTGCGCT
CTCCTGTTCCGACCCTGCCGCTTACCGGATACCTGTCCGCCTTTCTCCCTTCGGGAAGCGTGGCGCTTTC
TCATAGCTCACGCTGTAGGTATCTCAGTTCGGTGTAGGTCGTTCGCTCCAAGCTGGGCTGTGTGCACGAA
CCCCCCGTTCAGCCCGACCGCTGCGCCTTATCCGGTAACTATCGTCTTGAGTCCAACCCGGTAAGACACG
ACTTATCGCCACTGGCAGCAGCCACTGGTAACAGGATTAGCAGAGCGAGGTATGTAGGCGGTGCTACAGA
GTTCTTGAAGTGGTGGCCTAACTACGGCTACACTAGAAGAACAGTATTTGGTATCTGCGCTCTGCTGAAG
CCAGTTACCTTCGGAAAAAGAGTTGGTAGCTCTTGATCCGGCAAACAAACCACCGCTGGTAGCGGTGGTT
TTTTTGTTTGCAAGCAGCAGATTACGCGCAGAAAAAAAGGATCTCAAGAAGATCCTTTGATCTTTTCTAC
GGGGTCTGACGCTCAGTGGAACGAAAACTCACGTTAAGGGATTTTGGTCATGAGATTATCAAAAAGGATC
TTCACCTAGATCCTTTTAAATTAAAAATGAAGTTTTAAATCAATCTAAAGTATATATGAGTAAACTTGGT
CTGACAGTTACCAATGCTTAATCAGTGAGGCACCTATCTCAGCGATCTGTCTATTTCGTTCATCCATAGT
TGCCTGACTCCCCGTCGTGTAGATAACTACGATACGGGAGGGCTTACCATCTGGCCCCAGTGCTGCAATG
ATACCGCGAGACCCACGCTCACCGGCTCCAGATTTATCAGCAATAAACCAGCCAGCCGGAAGGGCCGAGC
GCAGAAGTGGTCCTGCAACTTTATCCGCCTCCATCCAGTCTATTAATTGTTGCCGGGAAGCTAGAGTAAG
TAGTTCGCCAGTTAATAGTTTGCGCAACGTTGTTGCCATTGCTACAGGCATCGTGGTGTCACGCTCGTCG
TTTGGTATGGCTTCATTCAGCTCCGGTTCCCAACGATCAAGGCGAGTTACATGATCCCCCATGTTGTGCA
AAAAAGCGGTTAGCTCCTTCGGTCCTCCGATCGTTGTCAGAAGTAAGTTGGCCGCAGTGTTATCACTCAT
GGTTATGGCAGCACTGCATAATTCTCTTACTGTCATGCCATCCGTAAGATGCTTTTCTGTGACTGGTGAG
TACTCAACCAAGTCATTCTGAGAATAGTGTATGCGGCGACCGAGTTGCTCTTGCCCGGCGTCAATACGGG
ATAATACCGCGCCACATAGCAGAACTTTAAAAGTGCTCATCATTGGAAAACGTTCTTCGGGGCGAAAACT
CTCAAGGATCTTACCGCTGTTGAGATCCAGTTCGATGTAACCCACTCGTGCACCCAACTGATCTTCAGCA
TCTTTTACTTTCACCAGCGTTTCTGGGTGAGCAAAAACAGGAAGGCAAAATGCCGCAAAAAAGGGAATAA
GGGCGACACGGAAATGTTGAATACTCATACTCTTCCTTTTTCAATATTATTGAAGCATTTATCAGGGTTA
TTGTCTCATGAGCGGATACATATTTGAATGTATTTAGAAAAATAAACAAATAGGGGTTCCGCGCACATTT
CCCCGAAAAGTGCCACCTGACGTCGACGGATCGGGAGATCTCCCGATCCCCTATGGTGCACTCTCAGTAC
AATCTGCTCTGATGCCGCATAGTTAAGCCAGTATCTGCTCCCTGCTTGTGTGTTGGAGGTCGCTGAGTAG
TGCGCGAGCAAAATTTAAGCTACAACAAGGCAAGGCTTGACCGACAATTGCATGAAGAATCTGCTTAGGG
TTAGGCGTTTTGCGCTGCTTCGCGATGTACGGGCCAGATAT
